Addgene plasmid #161013: AL12R-EF-Tu
Purpose: PP7-tagged reporter driven by the Arabidopsis EF-Tu promoter
Depositing lab: Krishna Niyogi. Depositing organization: University of California, Berkeley. Publication: Quantitative imaging of RNA polymerase II activity in plants reveals the single-cell basis of tissue-wide transcriptional dynamics. Alamos S, Reimer A, Niyogi KK, Garcia HG. Nat Plants. 2021 Aug;7(8):1037-1049. doi: 10.1038/s41477-021-00976-0. Epub 2021 Aug 9. PubMed 34373604.
Backbone
  Vector backbone: pCambia2300
  Vector type: Plant Expression
Growth in bacteria
  Bacterial resistance: Kanamycin, 50 μg/mL
  Growth temperature: 37°C
  Growth strain: DH5alpha
  Copy number: High Copy
Gene/Insert
  Gene/Insert name: PP7 and H2B-mScarlet
  Species: A. thaliana (mustard weed)
  Cloning method: Gibson Cloning
Terms and licenses: Academic/Nonprofit Terms; Industry Terms: Not Available to Industry
Depositor comments: Please visit https://www.biorxiv.org/content/10.1101/2020.08.30.274621v1 for bioRxiv preprint.
How to cite: AL12R-EF-Tu was a gift from Krishna Niyogi (Addgene plasmid # 161013 ; http://n2t.net/addgene:161013 ; RRID:Addgene_161013)
