[The description below was written by a language model from this plasmid's Addgene catalogue record and pLannotate feature annotations shown in this document.]
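Description:
AL12R-EF-Tu is a plant expression binary vector built on the pCambia2300 backbone, intended for Agrobacterium-mediated T-DNA delivery into plants. Outside the T-DNA borders it carries a bacterial kanamycin resistance gene (aphA-3), a high-copy ColE1/pMB1-type origin with the bom site for propagation in E. coli, and the pVS1 oriV, RepA and StaA functions that allow replication and stable maintenance in Agrobacterium. Within the nopaline-type left and right border repeats, an enhanced CaMV 35S promoter drives nptII (NeoR/KanR) with the CaMV polyadenylation signal, giving kanamycin selection of transformed plant tissue. Remnants of the pUC-style lac promoter and multiple cloning site also remain.

The payload consists of two units in opposite orientations. According to the catalogue entry, the Arabidopsis EF-Tu promoter drives a PP7-tagged reporter. The annotation does not label the promoter or the PP7 stem-loop array, but a large unannotated region lies upstream of the reporter. That region is preceded by fragments matching the Arabidopsis RNL gene, which may be genomic sequence carried along with the promoter. The annotated reporter body comprises a firefly luciferase (luc+) fragment followed by GUS interrupted by the potato ST-LS1 IV2 intron, and it ends in the Arabidopsis HSP18.2 terminator. PP7 hairpins in a nascent transcript are bound by fluorescently labelled PP7 coat protein supplied separately, so active transcription sites appear as fluorescent spots. The second unit encodes an Arabidopsis histone H2B fused to mScarlet, a red nuclear marker whose promoter is not identified in the record. The associated work concerns quantitative live imaging of RNA polymerase II activity in single plant cells.
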