Features (pLannotate 1.2.2; 27 found; start..end, strand, type, name):
    571..595     -  misc_feature   RB T-DNA repeat: right border repeat from nopaline C58 T-DNA
   1190..1885    -  CDS            mScarlet: mScarlet is a basic (constitutively fluorescent) red fluorescent protein published in 2016, derived from synthetic construct. It has moderate acid sensitivity.
   1904..2338    -  CDS            H2B10_ARATH: Experimental evidence at protein level: Swiss-Prot protein existence level 1. Core component of nucleosome. Nucleosomes wrap and compact DNA into chromatin, limiting DNA accessibility to the cellular machineries which require DNA as a template. Histones thereby play a central role in transcription regulation, DNA repair, DNA replication and chromosomal stability. DNA accessibility is regulated via a complex set of post-translational modifications of histones, also called histone code, and nucleosome remodeling. From Arabidopsis thaliana (Mouse-ear cress).
   2965..3192    +  CDS            RNL (fragment): RNL_ARATH - Also known as RLG1 From Arabidopsis thaliana (Mouse-ear cress).
   3321..3719    +  CDS            RNL (fragment): RNL_ARATH - Also known as RLG1 From Arabidopsis thaliana (Mouse-ear cress).
   6356..7464    +  CDS            luciferase (fragment): firefly luciferase; luc+; enhanced luc+ version of the luciferase gene
   7470..7851    +  CDS            GUS (fragment): β-glucuronidase; uidA (or gusA) from E. coli
   7849..8037    +  intron         IV2 intron: modified second intron of the potato ST-LS1 gene (Vancanneyt et al., 1990)
   8038..9464    +  CDS            GUS (fragment): β-glucuronidase; uidA (or gusA) from E. coli
   9466..9713    +  terminator     HSP terminator: efficient transcription terminator from the Arabidopsis thaliana heat shock protein 18.2 gene (Nagaya et al., 2010)
   9931..9951    -  misc_feature   MCS (fragment): pUC18/19 multiple cloning site
   9982..10004   -  protein_bind   lac operator (fragment): The lac repressor binds to the lac operator to inhibit transcription in E. coli. This inhibition can be relieved by adding lactose or isopropyl-β-D-thiogalactopyranoside (IPTG). lac repressor encoded by lacI
  10008..10038   -  promoter       lac promoter: promoter for the E. coli lac operon
  10053..10074   -  protein_bind   CAP binding site: CAP binding activates transcription in the presence of cAMP. E. coli catabolite activator protein
  10087..10175   -  CDS            lacI (fragment): lac repressor; lacI; The lac repressor binds to the lac operator to inhibit transcription in E. coli. This inhibition can be relieved by adding lactose or isopropyl-β-D-thiogalactopyranoside (IPTG).
  10265..10941   +  promoter       CaMV 35S promoter (enhanced): cauliflower mosaic virus 35S promoter with a duplicated enhancer region
  11009..11801   +  CDS            NeoR/KanR (fragment): aminoglycoside phosphotransferase from Tn5; aph(3')-II (or nptII); confers resistance to neomycin, kanamycin, and G418 (Geneticin®)
  11858..12032   +  polyA_signal   CaMV poly(A) signal: cauliflower mosaic virus polyadenylation signal
  12110..12134   -  misc_feature   LB T-DNA repeat: left border repeat from nopaline C58 T-DNA
  12559..13353   +  CDS            KanR: aminoglycoside phosphotransferase; aphA-3; confers resistance to kanamycin
  13440..14028   +  rep_origin     ori: high-copy-number ColE1/pMB1/pBR322/pUC origin of replication
  14214..14354   -  misc_feature   bom: basis of mobility region from pBR322
  14456..14495   -  CDS            rop (fragment): Rop protein, which maintains plasmids at low copy number; rop
  14698..14892   -  rep_origin     pVS1 oriV: origin of replication for the Pseudomonas plasmid pVS1 (Heeb et al., 2000)
  14958..16031   -  CDS            pVS1 RepA: replication protein from the Pseudomonas plasmid pVS1 (Heeb et al., 2000)
  16460..17089   -  CDS            pVS1 StaA: stability protein from the Pseudomonas plasmid pVS1 (Heeb et al., 2000)
  17649..231     -  CDS            Y4CG_SINFN (fragment) (across the origin): Protein inferred from homology: Swiss-Prot protein existence level 3. From Sinorhizobium fredii (strain NBRC 101917 / NGR234).
>Addgene plasmid #161013 | AL12R-EF-Tu | addgene full sequence | sequence record 319147 | Addgene NGS Result
CTCGGCAATGTCCAGTAGGTCGCGGGTGCTGCGGGCCAGGCGGTCTAGCCTGGTCACTGTCACAACGTCG
CCAGGGCGTAGGTGGTCAAGCATCCTGGCCAGCTCCGGGCGGTCGCGCCTGGTGCCGGTGATCTTCTCGG
AAAACAGCTTGGTGCAGCCGGCCGCGTGCAGTTCGGCCCGTTGGTTGGTCAAGTCCTGGTCGTCGGTGCT
GACGCGGGCATAGCCCAGCAGGCCAGCGGCGGCGCTCTTGTTCATGGCGTAATGTCTCCGGTTCTAGTCG
CAAGTATTCTACTTTATGCGACTAAAACACGCGACAAGAAAACGCCAGGAAAAGGGCAGGGCGGCAGCCT
GTCGCGTAACTTAGGACTTGTGCGACATGTCGTTTTCAGAAGACGGCTGCACTGAACGTCAGAAGCCGAC
TGCACTATAGCAGCGGAGGGGTTGGATCAAAGTACTTTGATCCCGAGGGGAACCCTGTGGTTGGCATGCA
CATACAAATGGACGAACGGATAAACCTTTTCACGCCCTTTTAAATATCCGATTATTCTAATAAACGCTCT
TTTCTCTTAGGTTTACCCGCCAATATATCCTGTCAAACACTGATACCATGTAGGTGGGGTACCAGACTTG
GGAAAACAGTGAGCCATCAAAATCGTCAGATAATTCAGGGAATATATTGAATGTGGAGATGTGGTAATCA
CACTATTGCACACAAAGAGTGGCAAACAAGCGGCGCCCTTGGTTTGGTATAGTAAGAGACAATTGTTTTG
GACTGTTTGTGTTGCCATATTCACAAAAATACTATTGAGCTATGTATGTTAAACATTATGGTCAATGAGT
AGTAGTGAACATTCAAGTTTTTTTTTTTTTCCACTTCAAGTTTTTCATCTTATTATTATTTTTCGTTGTG
ATGCAGTAGTACGGCCCATCTTCACCAGTAGTATATCAAAGCCGAAACAGATGACAAATTGTTTAACATG
CACTTGGATTATTATTGAGAGTTGAAATACAAAGGCCCGTTACAAGCCCAAACGAAGGTACATAAAAGAA
AAGCAGAAAATGAAAACGAAATCGATAGGGATAAGTTTTTCCAACTGACGGAAACACAAACTACACCAGG
TGAAATAGATCACCTCCCAAGTGCATGAGACACGAACCAACCACTTATCATCAGATCACAAAAAGCCTAC
TTGTACAGCTCGTCCATGCCGCCGGTGGAGTGGCGGCCCTCGGAGCGTTCGTACTGTTCCACCACGGTGT
AGTCCTCGTTGTGGGAGGTGATGTCCAACTTGCGGTCGACGTTGTAGGCGCCGGGCATCTGCACGGGCTT
CTTGGCCTTGTAGGTGGTCTTGAAGTCCGCCAGGTAGCGGCCGCCGTCCTTCAGGCGCAGGGCCATCTTA
ATGTCGCCCTTCAGCACGCCGTCCTCGGGGTACAACCGCTCGGTGGACGCTTCCCAGCCCATTGTCTTCT
TCTGCATTACGGGGCCGTCAGGAGGGAAGTTGGTGCCGCGGAGCTTCACCTTGTAGATCAGGGTGCCGTC
CTCCAGGGAGGTGTCCTGGGTCACGGTCACGGCGCCGCCGTCCTCGAAGTTCATCACGCGCTCCCACTTG
AAGCCCTCGGGGAAGGACTGCTTATAGTAGTCGGGGATGTCGGCGGGGTGCTTGGTGAAGGCCCTGGAGC
CGTACATGAACTGAGGGGACAGGATGTCCCAGGAGAAGGGCAGGGGGCCACCCTTGGTCACCTTCAGCTT
GGCGGTCTGGGTGCCCTCGTAGGGGCGGCCCTCGCCCTCGCCCTCGATCTCGAACTCGTGGCCGTTCATG
GAGCCCTCCATGTGCACCTTGAACCGCATGAACTCCTTGATCACTGCCTCGCCCTTGCTCACCATGAATT
CTCCAGCTCCAGCAGAACTCGTAAACTTCGTAACCGCCTTAGTCCCTTCAGAAACAGCATGTTTCGCCAA
CTCACCGGGCAACACAAGTCTAACCGCAGTCTGAATCTCCCTGGAAGTAATCGTCGGCTTCTTGTTGTAC
CTCGCAAGCTTCGAAGACTCACCAGCAAGCTTCTCAAAGATATCGTTGATGAAACTGTTCATGATTCCCA
TGGCTTTGCTTGAGATTCCGATGTCTGGATGAACTTGCTTCAACACCTTGAAGATGTAGATCTTGTATGT
CTCAACGTTCTTCTTTGATCTCTTCTTCTTCTTGTCTCCGGCGACGGCTGGTTCCTTGGGGAGTTTCTTT
CCGGCTTTTGGTTTCTTCTCTGCCGCTGCTGCTGGTTCGACTGCCGGAGTTTTCTCTGCCGGTTTCTTCT
CCGCTGGTTTCTTATCTGCCTTCGCCATCTGTTAATCAGAAAAACTCAGATTAATCGACAAATTCGATCG
CACAAACTAGAAACTAACACCAGATCTAGATAGAAATCACAAATCGAAGAGTAATTATTCGACAAAACTC
AAATTATTTGAACAAATCGGATGATATCTATGAAACCCTAATCGAGAATTAAGATGATATCTAACGATCA
AACCCAGAAAATCGTCTTCGATCTAAGATTAACAGAATCTAAACCAAAGAACATATACGAAATTGGGATC
GAACGAAAACAAAATCGAAGATTTTGAGAGAATAAGGAACACAGAAATTTACCTTGATCACGGTAGAGAG
AATTGAGAGAAAGTTTTTAAGATTTTGAGAAATTGAAATCTGAATTGTGAAGAAGAAGAGCTCTTTGGGT
ATTGTTTTATAGAAGAAGAAGAAGAAAAGACGAGGACGACTAGGTCACGAGAAAGCTAAGGCGGTGAAGC
AATAGCTAATAATAAAATGACACGTGTATTGAGCGTTGTTTACACGCAAAGTTGTTTTTGGCTAATTGCC
TTATTTTTAGGTTGAGGAAAAGTATTTGTGCTTTGAGTTGATAAACACGACTCGTGTGTGCCGGCTGCAA
CCACTTTGACGCCGTTTATTACTGACTCGTCGACAACCACAATTTCTAACGGTCGTCATAAGATCCAGCC
GGTTTCTGGTTTGCAACTTTCAGGTTCCATTTGAGTCTATGGTTCATCAAGTGCGAGAAGAGCTAAAAAC
AATAGCGAAGGGTGATTACAAGCCACCAAGTTCGGAGAAAAGAAAACACGGGTCTATTGTTTTCGCTGCC
ATCAACTTGCCTGCTACTCAAGTTCACAGTCTTCTTGAAAAGGTAACCAACCAATTTCTTATACTATCAT
ATAAAAAAACAAAAGGAATATTGAGACAAGAACTCTTCAACTGCCGAAAACTAAAGGTTAAGTATGGGCT
TTGTTATTAATTAATAGATGTTATTCTTATCAGTTGGCTGCAGCAAACCCAACAATGAGATCTTTTCTAG
AGGGAAAGAAAAAGAGCATACAGGAAAAACTTGAACGGTCTCACGTGACGCTCGCCCACAAGAGAAGCCA
TGGCGTAGCAACTGTAGCCAGCTATAGTCAGCACTTGAACAGAGAGGTACCCGTAGAGCTCACCGAGCTC
ATCTACAACGACAAGATGGCTGCTCTAACAGCCCATGTTGGATCTGTGGACGGAGAGACCGTAGTCTCCA
AGAACGAATGGCCACATGTTACATTGTGGACAGCGGAAGGCGTTACTGCGAAAGAGGCCAACACGTTACC
TCAGCTTTACTTAGAAGGAAAGGCGAGCCGCTTGGTGATAGATCCTCCGGTGTCAATCTCAGGTCCTCTG
GAGTTTTTCTGAATACTTGATTAAACATGGAAGTTTCTCTCTTGAGGGAGGTTGCTCGTGGAATGGGACA
CATATGGTTGTTATAATAAACCATTTCCATTGTCATGAGATTTTGAGGTTAATATATACTTTACTTGTTC
ATTATTTTATTTGGTGTTTGAATAAATGATATAAATGGCTCTTGATAATCTGCATTCATTGAGATATCAA
ATATTTACTCTAGAGAAGAGTGTCATATAGATTGATGGTCCACAATCAATGAAATTTTTGGGAGACGAAC
ATGTATAACCATTTGCTTGAATAACCTTAATTAAAAGGTGTGATTAAATGATGTTTGTAACATGTAGTAC
TAAACATTCATAAAACACAACCAACCCAAGAGGTATTGAGTATTCACGGCTAAACAGGGGCATAATGGTA
ATTTAAAGAATGATATTATTTTATGTTAAACCCTAACATTGGTTTCGGATTCAACGCTATAAATAAAACC
ACTCTCGTTGCTGATTCCATTTATCGTTCTTATTGACCCTAGCCGCTACACACTTTTCTGCGATATCTCT
GAGGTAAGCGTTAACGTACCCTTAGATCGTTCTTTTTCTTTTTCGTCTGCTGATCGTTGCTCATATTATT
TCGATGATTGTTGGATTCGATGCTCTTTGTTGATTGATCGTTCTGAAAATTCTGATCTGTTGTTTAGATT
TTATCGATTGTTAATATCAACGTTTCACTGCTTCTAAACGATAATTTATTCATGAAACTATTTTCCCATT
CTGATCGATCTTGTTTTGAGATTTTAATTTGTTCGATTGATTGTTGGTTGGTGGATCTATATACGAGTGA
ACTTGTTGATTTGCGTATTTAAGATGTATGTCGATTTGAATTGTGATTGGGTAATTCTGGAGTAGCATAA
CAAATCCAGTGTTCCCTTTTTCTAAGGGTAATTCTCGGATTGTTTGCTTTATATCTCTTGAAATTGCCGA
TTTGATTGAATTTAGCTCGCTTAGCTCAGATGATAGAGCACCACAATTTTTGTGGTAGAAATCGGTTTGA
CTCCGATAGCGGCTTTTTACTATGATTGTTTTGTGTTAAAGATGATTTTCATAATGGTTATATATGTCTA
CTGTTTTTATTGATTCAATATTTGATTGTTCTTTTTTTTGCAGATTTGTTGACAGTCTCTAACCATGGGT
AAAGAGAAGTAGGGATCCTACGGTACTTATTGCCAAGAAAGCACGAGACGATATGGCGTCCGTGCCTCCA
GGTCGAATCTTCAAACGACGAGAGGATATGGCCTCCGTCGCTCCAGTATTCCAGGGTTCATCAGATCCTA
CGGTACTTATTGCCAAGAAAGCACGAGACGATATGGCGTCCGTGCCTCCAGGTCGAATCTTCAAACGACG
AGAGGATATGGCCTCCGTCGCTCCAGTATTCCAGGGTTCATCAGATCCTACGGTACTTATTGCCAAGAAA
GCACGAGACGATATGGCGTCCGTGCCTCCAGGTCGAATCTTCAAACGACGAGAGGATATGGCCTCCGTCG
CTCCAGTATTCCAGGGTTCATCAGATCCTACGGTACTTATTGCCAAGAAAGCACGAGACGATATGGCGTC
CGTGCCTCCAGGTCGAATCTTCAAACGACGAGAGGATATGGCCTCCGTCGCTCCAGTATTCCAGGGTTCA
TCAGATCCTACGGTACTTATTGCCAAGAAAGCACGAGACGATATGGCGTCCGTGCCTCCAGGTCGAATCT
TCAAACGACGAGAGGATATGGCCTCCGTCGCTCCAGTATTCCAGGGTTCATCAGATCCTACGGTACTTAT
TGCCAAGAAAGCACGAGACGATATGGCGTCCGTGCCTCCAGGTCGAATCTTCAAACGACGAGAGGATATG
GCCTCCGTCGCTCCAGTATTCCAGGGTTCATCAGATCCTACGGTACTTATTGCCAAGAAAGCACGAGACG
ATATGGCGTCCGTGCCTCCAGGTCGAATCTTCAAACGACGAGAGGATATGGCCTCCGTCGCTCCAGTATT
CCAGGGTTCATCAGATCCTACGGTACTTATTGCCAAGAAAGCACGAGACGATATGGCGTCCGTGCCTCCA
GGTCGAATCTTCAAACGACGAGAGGATATGGCCTCCGTCGCTCCAGTATTCCAGGGTTCATCAGATCCTA
CGGTACTTATTGCCAAGAAAGCACGAGACGATATGGCGTCCGTGCCTCCAGGTCGAATCTTCAAACGACG
AGAGGATATGGCCTCCGTCGCTCCAGTATTCCAGGGTTCATCAGATCCTACGGTACTTATTGCCAAGAAA
GCACGAGACGATATGGCGTCCGTGCCTCCAGGTCGAATCTTCAAACGACGAGAGGATATGGCCTCCGTCG
CTCCAGTATTCCAGGGTTCATCAGATCCTACGGTACTTATTGCCAAGAAAGCACGAGACGATATGGCGTC
CGTGCCTCCAGGTCGAATCTTCAAACGACGAGAGGATATGGCCTCCGTCGCTCCAGTATTCCAGGGTTCA
TCAGATCCTACGGTACTTATTGCCAAGAAAGCACGAGACGATATGGCGTCCGTGCCTCCAGGTCGAATCT
TCAAACGACGAGAGGATATGGCCTCCGTCGCTCCAGTATTCCAGGGTTCATCAGAGTGCCAGAGTCCTTC
GATAGGGACAAGACAATTGCACTGATCATGAACTCCTCTGGATCTACTGGTCTGCCTAAAGGTGTCGCTC
TGCCTCATAGAACTGCCTGCGTGAGATTCTCGCATGCCAGAGATCCTATTTTTGGCAATCAAATCATTCC
GGATACTGCGATTTTAAGTGTTGTTCCATTCCATCACGGTTTTGGAATGTTTACTACACTCGGATATTTG
ATATGTGGATTTCGAGTCGTCTTAATGTATAGATTTGAAGAAGAGCTGTTTCTGAGGAGCCTTCAGGATT
ACAAGATTCAAAGTGCGCTGCTGGTGCCAACCCTATTCTCCTTCTTCGCCAAAAGCACTCTGATTGACAA
ATACGATTTATCTAATTTACACGAAATTGCTTCTGGTGGCGCTCCCCTCTCTAAGGAAGTCGGGGAAGCG
GTTGCCAAGAGGTTCCATCTGCCAGGTATCAGGCAAGGATATGGGCTCACTGAGACTACATCAGCTATTC
TGATTACACCCGAGGGGGATGATAAACCGGGCGCGGTCGGTAAAGTTGTTCCATTTTTTGAAGCGAAGGT
TGTGGATCTGGATACCGGGAAAACGCTGGGCGTTAATCAAAGAGGCGAACTGTGTGTGAGAGGTCCTATG
ATTATGTCCGGTTATGTAAACAATCCGGAAGCGACCAACGCCTTGATTGACAAGGATGGATGGCTACATT
CTGGAGACATAGCTTACTGGGACGAAGACGAACACTTCTTCATCGTTGACCGCCTGAAGTCTCTGATTAA
GTACAAAGGCTATCAGGTGGCTCCCGCTGAATTGGAATCCATCTTGCTCCAACACCCCAACATCTTCGAC
GCAGGTGTCGCAGGTCTTCCCGACGATGACGCCGGTGAACTTCCCGCCGCCGTTGTTGTTTTGGAGCACG
GAAAGACGATGACGGAAAAAGAGATCGTGGATTACGTCGCCAGTCAAGTAACAACCGCGAAAAAGTTGCG
CGGAGGAGTTGTGTTTGTGGACGAAGTACCGAAAGGTCTTACCGGAAAACTCGACGCAAGAAAAATCAGA
GAGATCCTCATAAAGGCCAAGAAGGGCGGAAAGATCGCCGTGTATGGTCCGTCCTGTAGAAACCCCAACC
CGTGAAATCAAAAAACTCGACGGCCTGTGGGCATTCAGTCTGGATCGCGAAAACTGTGGAATTGGTCAGC
GTTGGTGGGAAAGCGCGTTACAAGAAAGCCGGGCAATTGCTGTGCCAGGCAGTTTTAACGATCAGTTCGC
CGATGCAGATATTCGTAATTATGCGGGCAACGTCTGGTATCAGCGCGAAGTCTTTATACCGAAAGGTTGG
GCAGGCCAGCGTATCGTGCTGCGTTTCGATGCGGTCACTCATTACGGCAAAGTGTGGGTCAATAATCAGG
AAGTGATGGAGCATCAGGGCGGCTATACGCCATTTGAAGCCGATGTCACGCCGTATGTTATTGCCGGGAA
AAGTCTACGTAAGTTTCTGCTTCTACCTTTGATATATATATAATAATTATCATTAATTAGTAGTAATATA
ATATTTCAAATATTTTTTTCAAAATAAAAGAATGTAGTATATAGCAATTGCTTTTCTGTAGTTTATAAGT
GTGTATATTTTAATTTATAACTTTTCTAATATATGACCAAAATTTGTTGATGTGCAGGTATCACCGTTTG
TGTGAACAACGAACTGAACTGGCAGACTATCCCGCCGGGAATGGTGATTACCGACGAAAACGGCAAGAAA
AAGCAGTCTTACTTCCATGATTTCTTTAACTATGCCGGAATCCATCGCAGCGTAATGCTCTACACCACGC
CGAACACCTGGGTGGACGATATCACCGTGGTGACGCATGTCGCGCAAGACTGTAACCACGCGTCTGTTGA
CTGGCAGGTGGTGGCCAATGGTGATGTCAGCGTTGAACTGCGTGATGCGGATCAACAGGTGGTTGCAACT
GGACAAGGCACTAGCGGGACTTTGCAAGTGGTGAATCCGCACCTCTGGCAACCGGGTGAAGGTTATCTCT
ATGAACTGTGCGTCACAGCCAAAAGCCAGACAGAGTGTGATATCTACCCGCTTCGCGTCGGCATCCGGTC
AGTGGCAGTGAAGGGCGAACAGTTCCTGATTAACCACAAACCGTTCTACTTTACTGGCTTTGGTCGTCAT
GAAGATGCGGACTTGCGTGGCAAAGGATTCGATAACGTGCTGATGGTGCACGACCACGCATTAATGGACT
GGATTGGGGCCAACTCCTACCGTACCTCGCATTACCCTTACGCTGAAGAGATGCTCGACTGGGCAGATGA
ACATGGCATCGTGGTGATTGATGAAACTGCTGCTGTCGGCTTTAACCTCTCTTTAGGCATTGGTTTCGAA
GCGGGCAACAAGCCGAAAGAACTGTACAGCGAAGAGGCAGTCAACGGGGAAACTCAGCAAGCGCACTTAC
AGGCGATTAAAGAGCTGATAGCGCGTGACAAAAACCACCCAAGCGTGGTGATGTGGAGTATTGCCAACGA
ACCGGATACCCGTCCGCAAGGTGCACGGGAATATTTCGCGCCACTGGCGGAAGCAACGCGTAAACTCGAC
CCGACGCGTCCGATCACCTGCGTCAATGTAATGTTCTGCGACGCTCACACCGATACCATCAGCGATCTCT
TTGATGTGCTGTGCCTGAACCGTTATTACGGATGGTATGTCCAAAGCGGCGATTTGGAAACGGCAGAGAA
GGTACTGGAAAAAGAACTTCTGGCCTGGCAGGAGAAACTGCATCAGCCGATTATCATCACCGAATACGGC
GTGGATACGTTAGCCGGGCTGCACTCAATGTACACCGACATGTGGAGTGAAGAGTATCAGTGTGCATGGC
TGGATATGTATCACCGCGTCTTTGATCGCGTCAGCGCCGTCGTCGGTGAACAGGTATGGAATTTCGCCGA
TTTTGCGACCTCGCAAGGCATATTGCGCGTTGGCGGTAACAAGAAAGGGATCTTCACTCGCGACCGCAAA
CCGAAGTCGGCGGCTTTTCTGCTGCAAAAACGCTGGACTGGCATGAACTTCGGTGAAAAACCGCAGCAGG
GAGGCAAACAATGAATATGAAGATGAAGATGAATATTTGGTGTGTCAAATAAAAAGCTTGTGTGCTTAAG
TTTGTGTTTTTTTCTTGGCTTGTTGTGTTATGAATTTGTGGCTTTTTCTAATATTAAATGAATGTAAGAT
CTCATTATAATGAATAAACAAATGTTTCTATAATCCATTGTGAATGTTTTGTTGGATCTCTTCTGCAGCA
TATAACTACTGTATGTGCTATGGTATGGACTATGGAATATGATTAAAGATAAGATGGGCTCATAGAGTAA
AACGAGGCGAGGGACCTATAAACCTCACTTCATCATGCTATTTCATGATCTATTTTATAAAATAAAGATG
TAGAAAAAAGTAAGCGTAATAACCGCAAAACAAATGATTTAAAACATGGCACATAATGAGGAGATTAAGT
TCGGTTTACGTTTATTTTAGTACTAATTGTAACGTGAGACTACGTATCGGGAATCGCCTACCGGGTACCG
AGCTCGAATTCGTAATCATGTCATAGCTGTTTCCTGTGTGAAATTGTTATCCGCTCACAATTCCACACAA
CATACGAGCCGGAAGCATAAAGTGTAAAGCCTGGGGTGCCTAATGAGTGAGCTAACTCACATTAATTGCG
TTGCGCTCACTGCCCGCTTTCCAGTCGGGAAACCTGTCGTGCCAGCTGCATTAATGAATCGGCCAACGCG
CGGGGAGAGGCGGTTTGCGTATTGGCTAGAGCAGCTTGCCAACATGGTGGAGCACGACACTCTCGTCTAC
TCCAAGAATATCAAAGATACAGTCTCAGAAGACCAAAGGGCTATTGAGACTTTTCAACAAAGGGTAATAT
CGGGAAACCTCCTCGGATTCCATTGCCCAGCTATCTGTCACTTCATCAAAAGGACAGTAGAAAAGGAAGG
TGGCACCTACAAATGCCATCATTGCGATAAAGGAAAGGCTATCGTTCAAGATGCCTCTGCCGACAGTGGT
CCCAAAGATGGACCCCCACCCACGAGGAGCATCGTGGAAAAAGAAGACGTTCCAACCACGTCTTCAAAGC
AAGTGGATTGATGTGAACATGGTGGAGCACGACACTCTCGTCTACTCCAAGAATATCAAAGATACAGTCT
CAGAAGACCAAAGGGCTATTGAGACTTTTCAACAAAGGGTAATATCGGGAAACCTCCTCGGATTCCATTG
CCCAGCTATCTGTCACTTCATCAAAAGGACAGTAGAAAAGGAAGGTGGCACCTACAAATGCCATCATTGC
GATAAAGGAAAGGCTATCGTTCAAGATGCCTCTGCCGACAGTGGTCCCAAAGATGGACCCCCACCCACGA
GGAGCATCGTGGAAAAAGAAGACGTTCCAACCACGTCTTCAAAGCAAGTGGATTGATGTGATATCTCCAC
TGACGTAAGGGATGACGCACAATCCCACTATCCTTCGCAAGACCCTTCCTCTATATAAGGAAGTTCATTT
CATTTGGAGAGGACACGCTGAAATCACCAGTCTCTCTCTACAAATCTATCTCTCTCGAGCTTTCGCAGAT
CTGTCGATCGACCATGGGGATTGAACAAGATGGATTGCACGCAGGTTCTCCGGCCGCTTGGGTGGAGAGG
CTATTCGGCTATGACTGGGCACAACAGACAATCGGCTGCTCTGATGCCGCCGTGTTTCGGCTGTCAGCGC
AGGGGCGCCCGGTTCTTTTTGTCAAGACCGACCTGTCCGGTGCCCTGAATGAACTCCAGGACGAGGCAGC
GCGGCTATCGTGGCTGGCCACGACGGGCGTTCCTTGCGCAGCTGTGCTCGACGTTGTCACTGAAGCGGGA
AGGGACTGGCTGCTATTGGGCGAAGTGCCGGGGCAGGATCTCCTGTCATCTCACCTTGCTCCTGCCGAGA
AAGTATCCATCATGGCTGATGCAATGCGGCGGCTGCATACGCTTGATCCGGCTACCTGCCCATTCGACCA
CCAAGCGAAACATCGCATCGAGCGAGCACGTACTCGGATGGAAGCCGGTCTTGTCGATCAGGATGATCTG
GACGAAGAGCATCAGGGGCTCGCGCCAGCCGAACTGTTCGCCAGGCTCAAGGCGCGCATGCCCGACGGCG
AGGATCTCGTCGTGACACATGGCGATGCCTGCTTGCCGAATATCATGGTGGAAAATGGCCGCTTTTCTGG
ATTCATCGACTGTGGCCGGCTGGGTGTGGCGGACCGCTATCAGGACATAGCGTTGGCTACCCGTGATATT
GCTGAAGAGCTTGGCGGCGAATGGGCTGACCGCTTCCTCGTGCTTTACGGTATCGCCGCTCCCGATTCGC
AGCGCATCGCCTTCTATCGCCTTCTTGACGAGTTCTTCTGAGCGGGACTCTGGGGTTCGGATCGATCCTC
TAGCTAGAGTCGATCGACAAGCTCGAGTTTCTCCATAATAATGTGTGAGTAGTTCCCAGATAAGGGAATT
AGGGTTCCTATAGGGTTTCGCTCATGTGTTGAGCATATAAGAAACCCTTAGTATGTATTTGTATTTGTAA
AATACTTCTATCAATAAAATTTCTAATTCCTAAAACCAAAATCCAGTACTAAAATCCAGATCCCCCGAAT
TAATTCGGCGTTAATTCAGTACATTAAAAACGTCCGCAATGTGTTATTAAGTTGTCTAAGCGTCAATTTG
TTTACACCACAATATATCCTGCCACCAGCCAGCCAACAGCTCCCCGACCGGCAGCTCGGCACAAAATCAC
CACTCGATACAGGCAGCCCATCAGTCCGGGACGGCGTCAGCGGGAGAGCCGTTGTAAGGCGGCAGACTTT
GCTCATGTTACCGATGCTATTCGGAAGAACGGCAACTAAGCTGCCGGGTTTGAAACACGGATGATCTCGC
GGAGGGTAGCATGTTGATTGTAACGATGACAGAGCGTTGCTGCCTGTGATCACCGCGGTTTCAAAATCGG
CTCCGTCGATACTATGTTATACGCCAACTTTGAAAACAACTTTGAAAAAGCTGTTTTCTGGTATTTAAGG
TTTTAGAATGCAAGGAACAGTGAATTGGAGTTCGTCTTGTTATAATTAGCTTCTTGGGGTATCTTTAAAT
ACTGTAGAAAAGAGGAAGGAAATAATAAATGGCTAAAATGAGAATATCACCGGAATTGAAAAAACTGATC
GAAAAATACCGCTGCGTAAAAGATACGGAAGGAATGTCTCCTGCTAAGGTATATAAGCTGGTGGGAGAAA
ATGAAAACCTATATTTAAAAATGACGGACAGCCGGTATAAAGGGACCACCTATGATGTGGAACGGGAAAA
GGACATGATGCTATGGCTGGAAGGAAAGCTGCCTGTTCCAAAGGTCCTGCACTTTGAACGGCATGATGGC
TGGAGCAATCTGCTCATGAGTGAGGCCGATGGCGTCCTTTGCTCGGAAGAGTATGAAGATGAACAAAGCC
CTGAAAAGATTATCGAGCTGTATGCGGAGTGCATCAGGCTCTTTCACTCCATCGACATATCGGATTGTCC
CTATACGAATAGCTTAGACAGCCGCTTAGCCGAATTGGATTACTTACTGAATAACGATCTGGCCGATGTG
GATTGCGAAAACTGGGAAGAAGACACTCCATTTAAAGATCCGCGCGAGCTGTATGATTTTTTAAAGACGG
AAAAGCCCGAAGAGGAACTTGTCTTTTCCCACGGCGACCTGGGAGACAGCAACATCTTTGTGAAAGATGG
CAAAGTAAGTGGCTTTATTGATCTTGGGAGAAGCGGCAGGGCGGACAAGTGGTATGACATTGCCTTCTGC
GTCCGGTCGATCAGGGAGGATATCGGGGAAGAACAGTATGTCGAGCTATTTTTTGACTTACTGGGGATCA
AGCCTGATTGGGAGAAAATAAAATATTATATTTTACTGGATGAATTGTTTTAGTACCTAGAATGCATGAC
CAAAATCCCTTAACGTGAGTTTTCGTTCCACTGAGCGTCAGACCCCGTAGAAAAGATCAAAGGATCTTCT
TGAGATCCTTTTTTTCTGCGCGTAATCTGCTGCTTGCAAACAAAAAAACCACCGCTACCAGCGGTGGTTT
GTTTGCCGGATCAAGAGCTACCAACTCTTTTTCCGAAGGTAACTGGCTTCAGCAGAGCGCAGATACCAAA
TACTGTCCTTCTAGTGTAGCCGTAGTTAGGCCACCACTTCAAGAACTCTGTAGCACCGCCTACATACCTC
GCTCTGCTAATCCTGTTACCAGTGGCTGCTGCCAGTGGCGATAAGTCGTGTCTTACCGGGTTGGACTCAA
GACGATAGTTACCGGATAAGGCGCAGCGGTCGGGCTGAACGGGGGGTTCGTGCACACAGCCCAGCTTGGA
GCGAACGACCTACACCGAACTGAGATACCTACAGCGTGAGCTATGAGAAAGCGCCACGCTTCCCGAAGGG
AGAAAGGCGGACAGGTATCCGGTAAGCGGCAGGGTCGGAACAGGAGAGCGCACGAGGGAGCTTCCAGGGG
GAAACGCCTGGTATCTTTATAGTCCTGTCGGGTTTCGCCACCTCTGACTTGAGCGTCGATTTTTGTGATG
CTCGTCAGGGGGGCGGAGCCTATGGAAAAACGCCAGCAACGCGGCCTTTTTACGGTTCCTGGCCTTTTGC
TGGCCTTTTGCTCACATGTTCTTTCCTGCGTTATCCCCTGATTCTGTGGATAACCGTATTACCGCCTTTG
AGTGAGCTGATACCGCTCGCCGCAGCCGAACGACCGAGCGCAGCGAGTCAGTGAGCGAGGAAGCGGAAGA
GCGCCTGATGCGGTATTTTCTCCTTACGCATCTGTGCGGTATTTCACACCGCATATGGTGCACTCTCAGT
ACAATCTGCTCTGATGCCGCATAGTTAAGCCAGTATACACTCCGCTATCGCTACGTGACTGGGTCATGGC
TGCGCCCCGACACCCGCCAACACCCGCTGACGCGCCCTGACGGGCTTGTCTGCTCCCGGCATCCGCTTAC
AGACAAGCTGTGACCGTCTCCGGGAGCTGCATGTGTCAGAGGTTTTCACCGTCATCACCGAAACGCGCGA
GGCAGGGTGCCTTGATGTGGGCGCCGGCGGTCGAGTGGCGACGGCGCGGCTTGTCCGCGCCCTGGTAGAT
TGCCTGGCCGTAGGCCAGCCATTTTTGAGCGGCCAGCGGCCGCGATAGGCCGACGCGAAGCGGCGGGGCG
TAGGGAGCGCAGCGACCGAAGGGTAGGCGCTTTTTGCAGCTCTTCGGCTGTGCGCTGGCCAGACAGTTAT
GCACAGGCCAGGCGGGTTTTAAGAGTTTTAATAAGTTTTAAAGAGTTTTAGGCGGAAAAATCGCCTTTTT
TCTCTTTTATATCAGTCACTTACATGTGTGACCGGTTCCCAATGTACGGCTTTGGGTTCCCAATGTACGG
GTTCCGGTTCCCAATGTACGGCTTTGGGTTCCCAATGTACGTGCTATCCACAGGAAAGAGACCTTTTCGA
CCTTTTTCCCCTGCTAGGGCAATTTGCCCTAGCATCTGCTCCGTACATTAGGAACCGGCGGATGCTTCGC
CCTCGATCAGGTTGCGGTAGCGCATGACTAGGATCGGGCCAGCCTGCCCCGCCTCCTCCTTCAAATCGTA
CTCCGGCAGGTCATTTGACCCGATCAGCTTGCGCACGGTGAAACAGAACTTCTTGAACTCTCCGGCGCTG
CCACTGCGTTCGTAGATCGTCTTGAACAACCATCTGGCTTCTGCCTTGCCTGCGGCGCGGCGTGCCAGGC
GGTAGAGAAAACGGCCGATGCCGGGATCGATCAAAAAGTAATCGGGGTGAACCGTCAGCACGTCCGGGTT
CTTGCCTTCTGTGATCTCGCGGTACATCCAATCAGCTAGCTCGATCTCGATGTACTCCGGCCGCCCGGTT
TCGCTCTTTACGATCTTGTAGCGGCTAATCAAGGCTTCACCCTCGGATACCGTCACCAGGCGGCCGTTCT
TGGCCTTCTTCGTACGCTGCATGGCAACGTGCGTGGTGTTTAACCGAATGCAGGTTTCTACCAGGTCGTC
TTTCTGCTTTCCGCCATCGGCTCGCCGGCAGAACTTGAGTACGTCCGCAACGTGTGGACGGAACACGCGG
CCGGGCTTGTCTCCCTTCCCTTCCCGGTATCGGTTCATGGATTCGGTTAGATGGGAAACCGCCATCAGTA
CCAGGTCGTAATCCCACACACTGGCCATGCCGGCCGGCCCTGCGGAAACCTCTACGTGCCCGTCTGGAAG
CTCGTAGCGGATCACCTCGCCAGCTCGTCGGTCACGCTTCGACAGACGGAAAACGGCCACGTCCATGATG
CTGCGACTATCGCGGGTGCCCACGTCATAGAGCATCGGAACGAAAAAATCTGGTTGCTCGTCGCCCTTGG
GCGGCTTCCTAATCGACGGCGCACCGGCTGCCGGCGGTTGCCGGGATTCTTTGCGGATTCGATCAGCGGC
CGCTTGCCACGATTCACCGGGGCGTGCTTCTGCCTCGATGCGTTGCCGCTGGGCGGCCTGCGCGGCCTTC
AACTTCTCCACCAGGTCATCACCCAGCGCCGCGCCGATTTGTACCGGGCCGGATGGTTTGCGACCGCTCA
CGCCGATTCCTCGGGCTTGGGGGTTCCAGTGCCATTGCAGGGCCGGCAGGCAACCCAGCCGCTTACGCCT
GGCCAACCGCCCGTTCCTCCACACATGGGGCATTCCACGGCGTCGGTGCCTGGTTGTTCTTGATTTTCCA
TGCCGCCTCCTTTAGCCGCTAAAATTCATCTACTCATTTATTCATTTGCTCATTTACTCTGGTAGCTGCG
CGATGTATTCAGATAGCAGCTCGGTAATGGTCTTGCCTTGGCGTACCGCGTACATCTTCAGCTTGGTGTG
ATCCTCCGCCGGCAACTGAAAGTTGACCCGCTTCATGGCTGGCGTGTCTGCCAGGCTGGCCAACGTTGCA
GCCTTGCTGCTGCGTGCGCTCGGACGGCCGGCACTTAGCGTGTTTGTGCTTTTGCTCATTTTCTCTTTAC
CTCATTAACTCAAATGAGTTTTGATTTAATTTCAGCGGCCAGCGCCTGGACCTCGCGGGCAGCGTCGCCC
TCGGGTTCTGATTCAAGAACGGTTGTGCCGGCGGCGGCAGTGCCTGGGTAGCTCACGCGCTGCGTGATAC
GGGACTCAAGAATGGGCAGCTCGTACCCGGCCAGCGCCTCGGCAACCTCACCGCCGATGCGCGTGCCTTT
GATCGCCCGCGACACGACAAAGGCCGCTTGTAGCCTTCCATCCGTGACCTCAATGCGCTGCTTAACCAGC
TCCACCAGGTCGGCGGTGGCCCATATGTCGTAAGGGCTTGGCTGCACCGGAATCAGCACGAAGTCGGCTG
CCTTGATCGCGGACACAGCCAAGTCCGCCGCCTGGGGCGCTCCGTCGATCACTACGAAGTCGCGCCGGCC
GATGGCCTTCACGTCGCGGTCAATCGTCGGGCGGTCGATGCCGACAACGGTTAGCGGTTGATCTTCCCGC
ACGGCCGCCCAATCGCGGGCACTGCCCTGGGGATCGGAATCGACTAACAGAACATCGGCCCCGGCGAGTT
GCAGGGCGCGGGCTAGATGGGTTGCGATGGTCGTCTTGCCTGACCCGCCTTTCTGGTTAAGTACAGCGAT
AACCTTCATGCGTTCCCCTTGCGTATTTGTTTATTTACTCATCGCATCATATACGCAGCGACCGCATGAC
GCAAGCTGTTTTACTCAAATACACATCACCTTTTTAGACGGCGGCGCTCGGTTTCTTCAGCGGCCAAGCT
GGCCGGCCAGGCCGCCAGCTTGGCATCAGACAAACCGGCCAGGATTTCATGCAGCCGCACGGTTGAGACG
TGCGCGGGCGGCTCGAACACGTACCCGGCCGCGATCATCTCCGCCTCGATCTCTTCGGTAATGAAAAACG
GTTCGTCCTGGCCGTCCTGGTGCGGTTTCATGCTTGTTCCTCTTGGCGTTCATTCTCGGCGGCCGCCAGG
GCGTCGGCCTCGGTCAATGCGTCCTCACGGAAGGCACCGCGCCGCCTGGCCTCGGTGGGCGTCACTTCCT
CGCTGCGCTCAAGTGCGCGGTACAGGGTCGAGCGATGCACGCCAAGCAGTGCAGCCGCCTCTTTCACGGT
GCGGCCTTCCTGGTCGATCAGCTCGCGGGCGTGCGCGATCTGTGCCGGGGTGAGGGTAGGGCGGGGGCCA
AACTTCACGCCTCGGGCCTTGGCGGCCTCGCGCCCGCTCCGGGTGCGGTCGATGATTAGGGAACGCTCGA
ACTCGGCAATGCCGGCGAACACGGTCAACACCATGCGGCCGGCCGGCGTGGTGGTGTCGGCCCACGGCTC
TGCCAGGCTACGCAGGCCCGCGCCGGCCTCCTGGATGCG
